>Addgene plasmid #81438 | pDONR223_ACVR1B_p.D335N | addgene full sequence | sequence record 168273 | Addgene NGS Result
GGCAGTTCCCTACTCTCGCGTTAACGCTAGCATGGATGTTTTCCCAGTCACGACGTTGTAAAACGACGGC
CAGTCTTAAGCTCGGGCCCCAAATAATGATTTTATTTTGACTGATAGTGACCTGTTCGTTGCAACAAATT
GATGAGCAATGCTTTTTTATAATGCCAACTTTGTACAAAAAAGTTGGCACCATGGCGGAGTCGGCCGGAG
CCTCCTCCTTCTTCCCCCTTGTTGTCCTCCTGCTCGCCGGCAGCGGCGGGTCCGGGCCCCGGGGGGTCCA
GGCTCTGCTGTGTGCGTGCACCAGCTGCCTCCAGGCCAACTACACGTGTGAGACAGATGGGGCCTGCATG
GTTTCCATTTTCAATCTGGATGGGATGGAGCACCATGTGCGCACCTGCATCCCCAAAGTGGAGCTGGTCC
CTGCCGGGAAGCCCTTCTACTGCCTGAGCTCGGAGGACCTGCGCAACACCCACTGCTGCTACACTGACTA
CTGCAACAGGATCGACTTGAGGGTGCCCAGTGGTCACCTCAAGGAGCCTGAGCACCCGTCCATGTGGGGC
CCGGTGGAGCTGGTAGGCATCATCGCCGGCCCGGTGTTCCTCCTGTTCCTCATCATCATCATTGTTTTCC
TTGTCATTAACTATCATCAGCGTGTCTATCACAACCGCCAGAGACTGGACATGGAAGATCCCTCATGTGA
GATGTGTCTCTCCAAAGACAAGACGCTCCAGGATCTTGTCTACGATCTCTCCACCTCAGGGTCTGGCTCA
GGGTTACCCCTCTTTGTCCAGCGCACAGTGGCCCGAACCATCGTTTTACAAGAGATTATTGGCAAGGGTC
GGTTTGGGGAAGTATGGCGGGGCCGCTGGAGGGGTGGTGATGTGGCTGTGAAAATATTCTCTTCTCGTGA
AGAACGGTCTTGGTTCAGGGAAGCAGAGATATACCAGACGGTCATGCTGCGCCATGAAAACATCCTTGGA
TTTATTGCTGCTGACAATAAAGATAATGGCACCTGGACACAGCTGTGGCTTGTTTCTGACTATCATGAGC
ACGGGTCCCTGTTTGATTATCTGAACCGGTACACAGTGACAATTGAGGGGATGATTAAGCTGGCCTTGTC
TGCTGCTAGTGGGCTGGCACACCTGCACATGGAGATCGTGGGCACCCAAGGGAAGCCTGGAATTGCTCAT
CGAAACTTAAAGTCAAAGAACATTCTGGTGAAGAAAAATGGCATGTGTGCCATAGCAGACCTGGGCCTGG
CTGTCCGTCATGATGCAGTCACTGACACCATTGACATTGCCCCGAATCAGAGGGTGGGGACCAAACGATA
CATGGCCCCTGAAGTACTTGATGAAACCATTAATATGAAACACTTTGACTCCTTTAAATGTGCTGATATT
TATGCCCTCGGGCTTGTATATTGGGAGATTGCTCGAAGATGCAATTCTGGAGGAGTCCATGAAGAATATC
AGCTGCCATATTACGACTTAGTGCCCTCTGACCCTTCCATTGAGGAAATGCGAAAGGTTGTATGTGATCA
GAAGCTGCGTCCCAACATCCCCAACTGGTGGCAGAGTTATGAGGCACTGCGGGTGATGGGGAAGATGATG
CGAGAGTGTTGGTATGCCAACGGCGCAGCCCGCCTGACGGCCCTGCGCATCAAGAAGACCCTCTCCCAGC
TCAGCGTGCAGGAAGACGTGAAGATCTACCCAACTTTCTTGTACAAAGTTGGCATTATAAGAAAGCATTG
CTTATCAATTTGTTGCAACGAACAGGTCACTATCAGTCAAAATAAAATCATTATTTGCCATCCAGCTGAT
ATCCCCTATAGTGAGTCGTATTACATGGTCATAGCTGTTTCCTGGCAGCTCTGGCCCGTGTCTCAAAATC
TCTGATGTTACATTGCACAAGATAAAAATATATCATCATGCCTCCTCTAGACCAGCCAGGACAGAAATGC
CTCGACTTCGCTGCTACCCAAGGTTGCCGGGTGACGCACACCGTGGAAACGGATGAAGGCACGAACCCAG
TGGACATAAGCCTGTTCGGTTCGTAAGCTGTAATGCAAGTAGCGTATGCGCTCACGCAACTGGTCCAGAA
CCTTGACCGAACGCAGCGGTGGTAACGGCGCAGTGGCGGTTTTCATGGCTTGTTATGACTGTTTTTTTGG
GGTACAGTCTATGCCTCGGGCATCCAAGCAGCAAGCGCGTTACGCCGTGGGTCGATGTTTGATGTTATGG
AGCAGCAACGATGTTACGCAGCAGGGCAGTCGCCCTAAAACAAAGTTAAACATTATGAGGGAAGCGGTGA
TCGCCGAAGTATCGACTCAACTATCAGAGGTAGTTGGCGTCATCGAGCGCCATCTCGAACCGACGTTGCT
GGCCGTACATTTGTACGGCTCCGCAGTGGATGGCGGCCTGAAGCCACACAGTGATATTGATTTGCTGGTT
ACGGTGACCGTAAGGCTTGATGAAACAACGCGGCGAGCTTTGATCAACGACCTTTTGGAAACTTCGGCTT
CCCCTGGAGAGAGCGAGATTCTCCGCGCTGTAGAAGTCACCATTGTTGTGCACGACGACATCATTCCGTG
GCGTTATCCAGCTAAGCGCGAACTGCAATTTGGAGAATGGCAGCGCAATGACATTCTTGCAGGTATCTTC
GAGCCAGCCACGATCGACATTGATCTGGCTATCTTGCTGACAAAAGCAAGAGAACATAGCGTTGCCTTGG
TAGGTCCAGCGGCGGAGGAACTCTTTGATCCGGTTCCTGAACAGGATCTATTTGAGGCGCTAAATGAAAC
CTTAACGCTATGGAACTCGCCGCCCGACTGGGCTGGCGATGAGCGAAATGTAGTGCTTACGTTGTCCCGC
ATTTGGTACAGCGCAGTAACCGGCAAAATCGCGCCGAAGGATGTCGCTGCCGACTGGGCAATGGAGCGCC
TGCCGGCCCAGTATCAGCCCGTCATACTTGAAGCTAGACAGGCTTATCTTGGACAAGAAGAAGATCGCTT
GGCCTCGCGCGCAGATCAGTTGGAAGAATTTGTCCACTACGTGAAAGGCGAGATCACCAAGGTAGTCGGC
AAATAACCCTCGAGCCACCCATGACCAAAATCCCTTAACGTGAGTTACGCGTCGTTCCACTGAGCGTCAG
ACCCCGTAGAAAAGATCAAAGGATCTTCTTGAGATCCTTTTTTTCTGCGCGTAATCTGCTGCTTGCAAAC
AAAAAAACCACCGCTACCAGCGGTGGTTTGTTTGCCGGATCAAGAGCTACCAACTCTTTTTCCGAAGGTA
ACTGGCTTCAGCAGAGCGCAGATACCAAATATTGTTCTTCTAGTGTAGCCGTAGTTAGGCCACCACTTCA
AGAACTCTGTAGCACCGCCTACATACCTCGCTCTGCTAATCCTGTTACCAGTGGCTGCTGCCAGTGGCGA
TAAGTCGTGTCTTACCGGGTTGGACTCAAGACGATAGTTACCGGATAAGGCGCAGCGGTCGGGCTGAACG
GGGGGTTCGTGCACACAGCCCAGCTTGGAGCGAACGACCTACACCGAACTGAGATACCTACAGCGTGAGC
TATGAGAAAGCGCCACGCTTCCCGAAGGGAGAAAGGCGGACAGGTATCCGGTAAGCGGCAGGGTCGGAAC
AGGAGAGCGCACGAGGGAGCTTCCAGGGGGAAACGCCTGGTATCTTTATAGTCCTGTCGGGTTTCGCCAC
CTCTGACTTGAGCGTCGATTTTTGTGATGCTCGTCAGGGGGGCGGAGCCTATGGAAAAACGCCAGCAACG
CGGCCTTTTTACGGTTCCTGGCCTTTTGCTGGCCTTTTGCTCACATGTTCTTTCCTGCGTTATCCCCTGA
TTCTGTGGATAACCGTATTACCGCCTTTGAGTGAGCTGATACCGCTCGCCGCAGCCGAACGACCGAGCGC
AGCGAGTCAGTGAGCGAGGAAGCGGAAGAGCGCCCAATACGCAAACCGCCTCTCCCCGCGCGTTGGCCGA
TTCATTAATGCAGCTGGCACGACAGGTTTCCCGACTGGAAAGCGGGCAGTGAGCGCAACGCAATTAATAC
GCGTACCGCTAGCCAGGAAGAGTTTGTAGAAACGCAAAAAGGCCATCCGTCAGGATGGCCTTCTGCTTAG
TTTGATGCCTGGCAGTTTATGGCGGGCGTCCTGCCCGCCACCCTCCGGGCCGTTGCTTCACAACGTTCAA
ATCCGCTCCCGGCGGATTTGTCCTACTCAGGAGAGCGTTCACCGACAAACAACAGATAAAACGAAAGGCC
CAGTCTTCCGACTGAGCCTTTCGTTTTATTTGATGCCT
Features (pLannotate 1.2.2; 12 found; start..end, strand, type, name):
     38..74      -  CDS            lacZα (fragment): LacZα fragment of β-galactosidase; lacZ fragment
     91..186     +  protein_bind   attL3: mutant version of attL; recombination site for the Gateway® LR reaction LR Clonase™
    192..1706    +  CDS            ACVR1B: ACV1B_HUMAN - Also known as ACVRLK4, ALK4. Experimental evidence at protein level: Swiss-Prot protein existence level 1. Transmembrane serine/threonine kinase activin type-1 receptor forming an activin receptor complex with activin receptor type-2 (ACVR2A or ACVR2B). Transduces the activin signal from the cell surface to the cytoplasm and is thus regulating a many physiological and pathological processes including neuronal differentiation and neuronal survival, hair follicle development and cycling, FSH production by the pituitary gland, wound healing, extracellular matrix production, immunosu
   1708..1807    -  protein_bind   attL2: mutant version of attL; recombination site for the Gateway® LR reaction LR Clonase™
   1825..1843    -  promoter       T7 promoter: promoter for bacteriophage T7 RNA polymerase
   2033..2056    +  promoter       Pc promoter (fragment): intI1 (promoter lies within the coding sequence); class 1 integron promoter
   2232..2288    +  CDS            GmR (fragment): gentamycin acetyltransferase; aacC1; confers resistance to gentamycin
   2295..3086    +  CDS            SmR: aminoglycoside adenylyltransferase (Murphy, 1985); aadA; confers resistance to spectinomycin and streptomycin
   3179..3767    +  rep_origin     ori: high-copy-number ColE1/pMB1/pBR322/pUC origin of replication
   3950..4042    +  CDS            lacI (fragment): lac repressor; lacI; The lac repressor binds to the lac operator to inhibit transcription in E. coli. This inhibition can be relieved by adding lactose or isopropyl-β-D-thiogalactopyranoside (IPTG).
   4097..4124    -  terminator     rrnB T2 terminator: transcription terminator T2 from the E. coli rrnB gene
   4256..4299    +  terminator     rrnB T1 terminator: Escherichia coli rrnB; transcription terminator T1 from the E. coli rrnB gene
