[The description below was written by a language model from this plasmid's Addgene catalogue record and pLannotate feature annotations shown in this document.]
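Description:
pDONR223_ACVR1B_p.D335N is a Gateway entry clone built on the Invitrogen pDONR223 backbone and carrying a mutant open reading frame of human ACVR1B (also known as ALK4). This gene encodes the transmembrane serine/threonine kinase that acts as an activin type-1 receptor, pairing with type-2 activin receptors to relay activin signals into the cell. The insert bears the D335N substitution relative to the reference transcript. It belongs to the Target Accelerator Plasmid Collection, a set of clones assembled for systematic functional testing of rare cancer-associated variants. The sequenced plasmid is about 4.3 kb and is maintained in E. coli through a high-copy ColE1/pUC-type origin. Selection uses spectinomycin via the aadA (SmR) aminoglycoside adenylyltransferase gene, which lies downstream of a class 1 integron Pc promoter fragment and a remnant of a gentamicin resistance gene.

The roughly 1.5 kb ACVR1B coding sequence is flanked by attL recombination sites. The automated annotation labels these attL3 and attL2; the upstream site is what allows directional LR Clonase transfer into attR-containing destination vectors. The entry clone has no promoter driving the insert, so expression depends entirely on the destination vector chosen. A T7 promoter sits just outside the downstream attL site, oriented back toward the insert, and rrnB T1 and T2 terminators insulate the cassette from backbone read-through. Short lacZα and lacI fragments are backbone remnants with no evident function here. The ORF is in the "open" configuration, with no stop codon immediately after the insert, so it can be fused in frame to C-terminal tags supplied by a destination vector. M13 primer sites flanking the cassette allow sequence verification.
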