Addgene plasmid #81438: pDONR223_ACVR1B_p.D335N
Purpose: Gateway Donor vector containing ACVR1B , part of the Target Accelerator Plasmid Collection.
Depositing lab: Jesse Boehm & William Hahn & David Root. Depositing organization: Broad Institute. Publication: Systematic Functional Interrogation of Rare Cancer Variants Identifies Oncogenic Alleles. Kim E, Ilic N, Shrestha Y, Zou L, Kamburov A, Zhu C, Yang X, Lubonja R, Tran N, Nguyen C, Lawrence MS, Piccioni F, Bagul M, Doench JG, Chouinard CR, Wu X, Hogstrom L, Natoli T, Tamayo P, Horn H, Corsello SM, Lage K, Root DE, Subramanian A, Golub TR, Getz G, Boehm JS, Hahn WC. Cancer Discov. 2016 Jul;6(7):714-26. doi: 10.1158/2159-8290.CD-16-0160. Epub 2016 May 4. PubMed 27147599.
Backbone
  Vector backbone: pDONR223
  Backbone manufacturer: Invitrogen
  Backbone size w/o insert (bp): 2790
  Vector type: Gateway Entry vector
Growth in bacteria
  Bacterial resistance: Spectinomycin, 50 μg/mL
  Growth temperature: 37°C
  Growth strain: DH5alpha
  Copy number: High Copy
Gene/Insert
  Gene/Insert name: ACVR1B
  Species: H. sapiens (human)
  Mutation: D335N
  GenBank ID: NM_004302.4
  Entrez Gene: ACVR1B (a.k.a. ACTRIB, ACVRLK4, ALK4, SKR2)
  Promoter: None
  Cloning method: Gateway Cloning
  Sequencing primers: 5′ M13pUC-fwd; 3′ M13-Rev
Terms and licenses: Academic/Nonprofit Terms; Industry Terms: Not Available to Industry
Depositor comments: Open state: NO stop codon immediately follows insert
How to cite: pDONR223_ACVR1B_p.D335N was a gift from Jesse Boehm & William Hahn & David Root (Addgene plasmid # 81438 ; http://n2t.net/addgene:81438 ; RRID:Addgene_81438)
