>Addgene plasmid #81438 | pDONR223_ACVR1B_p.D335N | depositor partial sequence | sequence record 154757 | Insert sequence
ATGGCGGAGTCGGCCGGAGCCTCCTCCTTCTTCCCCCTTGTTGTCCTCCTGCTCGCCGGCAGCGGCGGGT
CCGGGCCCCGGGGGGTCCAGGCTCTGCTGTGTGCGTGCACCAGCTGCCTCCAGGCCAACTACACGTGTGA
GACAGATGGGGCCTGCATGGTTTCCATTTTCAATCTGGATGGGATGGAGCACCATGTGCGCACCTGCATC
CCCAAAGTGGAGCTGGTCCCTGCCGGGAAGCCCTTCTACTGCCTGAGCTCGGAGGACCTGCGCAACACCC
ACTGCTGCTACACTGACTACTGCAACAGGATCGACTTGAGGGTGCCCAGTGGTCACCTCAAGGAGCCTGA
GCACCCGTCCATGTGGGGCCCGGTGGAGCTGGTAGGCATCATCGCCGGCCCGGTGTTCCTCCTGTTCCTC
ATCATCATCATTGTTTTCCTTGTCATTAACTATCATCAGCGTGTCTATCACAACCGCCAGAGACTGGACA
TGGAAGATCCCTCATGTGAGATGTGTCTCTCCAAAGACAAGACGCTCCAGGATCTTGTCTACGATCTCTC
CACCTCAGGGTCTGGCTCAGGGTTACCCCTCTTTGTCCAGCGCACAGTGGCCCGAACCATCGTTTTACAA
GAGATTATTGGCAAGGGTCGGTTTGGGGAAGTATGGCGGGGCCGCTGGAGGGGTGGTGATGTGGCTGTGA
AAATATTCTCTTCTCGTGAAGAACGGTCTTGGTTCAGGGAAGCAGAGATATACCAGACGGTCATGCTGCG
CCATGAAAACATCCTTGGATTTATTGCTGCTGACAATAAAGATAATGGCACCTGGACACAGCTGTGGCTT
GTTTCTGACTATCATGAGCACGGGTCCCTGTTTGATTATCTGAACCGGTACACAGTGACAATTGAGGGGA
TGATTAAGCTGGCCTTGTCTGCTGCTAGTGGGCTGGCACACCTGCACATGGAGATCGTGGGCACCCAAGG
GAAGCCTGGAATTGCTCATCGAAACTTAAAGTCAAAGAACATTCTGGTGAAGAAAAATGGCATGTGTGCC
ATAGCAGACCTGGGCCTGGCTGTCCGTCATGATGCAGTCACTGACACCATTGACATTGCCCCGAATCAGA
GGGTGGGGACCAAACGATACATGGCCCCTGAAGTACTTGATGAAACCATTAATATGAAACACTTTGACTC
CTTTAAATGTGCTGATATTTATGCCCTCGGGCTTGTATATTGGGAGATTGCTCGAAGATGCAATTCTGGA
GGAGTCCATGAAGAATATCAGCTGCCATATTACGACTTAGTGCCCTCTGACCCTTCCATTGAGGAAATGC
GAAAGGTTGTATGTGATCAGAAGCTGCGTCCCAACATCCCCAACTGGTGGCAGAGTTATGAGGCACTGCG
GGTGATGGGGAAGATGATGCGAGAGTGTTGGTATGCCAACGGCGCAGCCCGCCTGACGGCCCTGCGCATC
AAGAAGACCCTCTCCCAGCTCAGCGTGCAGGAAGACGTGAAGATC
